>Addgene plasmid #130538 | pTK_BsmBI_LacZ_Cerulean_Nanotag_89 | depositor full sequence | sequence record 249854 | pTK_BsmBI_LacZ_Cerulean_Nanotag_89 sequence 4944 bps
AATAAAATATCTTTATTTTCATTACATCTGTGTGTTGGTTTTTTGTGTGAATCGATAGTACTAACATACG
CTCTCCATCAAAACAAAACGAAACAAAACAAACTAGCAAAATAGGCTGTCCCCAGTGCAAGTGCAGGTGC
CAGAACATTTCTCTATCGATAGGTACCGAGCTCGAGTTCCATGGGAGACGGGCGCCGCTACAGGGCGCGT
CCCATTCGCCATTCAGGCTGCGCAACTGTTGGGAAGGGCGATCGGTGCGGGCCTCTTCGCTATTACGCCA
GCTGGCGAAAGGGGGATGTGCTGCAAGGCGATTAAGTTGGGTAACGCCAGGGTTTTCCCAGTCACGACGT
TGTAAAACGACGGCCAGTGAGCGCGCGTAATACGACTCACTATAGGGCGAATTGGGTACCGGGCCCCCCC
TCGAGGTCCTCCAGCTTTTGTTCCCTTTAGTGAGGGTTAATTGCGCGCTTGGCGTAATCATGGTCATAGC
TGTTTCCTGTGTGAAATTGTTATCCGCTCACAATTCCACACAACATACGAGCCGGAAGCATAAAGTGTAA
AGCCTGGGGTGCCTAATGAGTGAGCTAACTCACATTAATTGCGTTGCGCTCACTGCCCGCTTTCCACCGG
TCGTCTCAGGACCGCTAGCCCGGGCTCGAGATCTGCGATCTAAGTAAGCTTGCTGCTTCATCCCCGTGGC
CCGTTGCTCGCGTTTGCTGGCGGTGTCCCCGGAAGAAATATATTTGCATGTCTTTAGTTCTATGATGACA
CAAACCCCGCCCAGCGTCTTGTCATTGGCGAATTCGAACACGCAGATGCAGTCGGGGCGGCGCGGTCCCA
GGTCCACTTCGCATATTAAGGTGACGCGTGTGGCCTCGAACACCGAGCGACCCTGCAGCGACCCGCTTAA
CAGCGTCAACAGCGTGCCGCAGATCCCAAGCTTGCGGCCGCTTAAGCTGCAGAAGTTGGTCGTGAGGCAC
TGGGCAGGTAAGTATCAAGGTTACAAGACAGGTTTAAGGAGACCAATAGAAACTGGGCTTGTCGAGACAG
AGAAGACTCTTGCGTTTCTGATAGGCACCTATTGGTCTTACTGACATCCACTTTGCCTTTCTCTCCACAG
GTGTCCACTCCCAGGTTCAATACAGCTCTTAAGCGGCCGCAAGCTAGCTTGCCGCCACCATGGTGAGCAA
GGGCGAGGAGCTGTTCACCGGGGTGGTGCCCATCCTGGTCGAGCTGGACGGCGACGTAAACGGCCACAAG
TTCAGCGTGTCCGGCGAGGGCGAGGGCGATGCCACCTACGGCAAGCTGACCCTGAAGTTCATCTGCACCA
CCGGCAAGCTGCCCGTGCCCTGGCCCACCCTCGTGACCACCCTGACCTGGGGCGTGCAGTGCTTCGCCCG
CTACCCCGACCACATGAAGCAGCACGACTTCTTCAAGTCCGCCATGCCCGAAGGCTACGTCCAGGAGCGC
ACCATCTTCTTCAAGGACGACGGCAACTACAAGACCCGCGCCGAGGTGAAGTTCGAGGGCGACACCCTGG
TGAACCGCATCGAGCTGAAGGGCATCGACTTCAAGGAGGACGGCAACATCCTGGGGCACAAGCTGGAGTA
CAACGCCATCAGCGACAACGTCTATATCACCGCCGACAAGCAGAAGAACGGCATCAAGGCCAACTTCAAG
ATCCGCCACAACATCGAGGACGGCAGCGTGCAGCTCGCCGACCACTACCAGCAGAACACCCCCATCGGCG
ACGGCCCCGTGCTGCTGCCCGACAACCACTACCTGAGCACCCAGTCCAAGCTGAGCAAAGACCCCAACGA
GAAGCGCGATCACATGGTCCTGCTGGAGTTCGTGACCGCCGCCGGGATCACTCTCGGCATGGACGAGCTG
TACAAGTGAGCCTCTAGACTCCCTCAGCGGCGTCGCTAAGAGAACTCCGGTACGACGCGATGCGACTACA
GCAGGGACCTTCAAGCGCTCTTCTCGGGAGAATCGCTAGTCGCGCTTGGATAACCTTCCGCTCACGTGTC
TAGAGTCGGGGCGGCCGGCCGCTTCGAGCAGACATGATAAGATACATTGATGAGTTTGGACAAACCACAA
CTAGAATGCAGTGAAAAAAATGCTTTATTTGTGAAATTTGTGATGCTATTGCTTTATTTGTAACCATTAT
AAGCTGCAATAAACAAGTTAACAACAACAATTGCATTCATTTTATGTTTCAGGTTCAGGGGGAGGTGTGG
GAGGTTTTTTAAAGCAAGTAAAACCTCTACAAATGTGGTAAAATCGATAAGGATCCGTCGACCGATGCCC
TTGAGAGCCTTCAACCCAGTCAGCTCCTTCCGGTGGGCGCGGGGCATGACTATCGTCGCCGCACTTATGA
CTGTCTTCTTTATCATGCAACTCGTAGGACAGGTGCCGGCAGCGCTCTTCCGCTTCCTCGCTCACTGACT
CGCTGCGCTCGGTCGTTCGGCTGCGGCGAGCGGTATCAGCTCACTCAAAGGCGGTAATACGGTTATCCAC
AGAATCAGGGGATAACGCAGGAAAGAACATGTGAGCAAAAGGCCAGCAAAAGGCCAGGAACCGTAAAAAG
GCCGCGTTGCTGGCGTTTTTCCATAGGCTCCGCCCCCCTGACGAGCATCACAAAAATCGACGCTCAAGTC
AGAGGTGGCGAAACCCGACAGGACTATAAAGATACCAGGCGTTTCCCCCTGGAAGCTCCCTCGTGCGCTC
TCCTGTTCCGACCCTGCCGCTTACCGGATACCTGTCCGCCTTTCTCCCTTCGGGAAGCGTGGCGCTTTCT
CAATGCTCACGCTGTAGGTATCTCAGTTCGGTGTAGGTCGTTCGCTCCAAGCTGGGCTGTGTGCACGAAC
CCCCCGTTCAGCCCGACCGCTGCGCCTTATCCGGTAACTATCGTCTTGAGTCCAACCCGGTAAGACACGA
CTTATCGCCACTGGCAGCAGCCACTGGTAACAGGATTAGCAGAGCGAGGTATGTAGGCGGTGCTACAGAG
TTCTTGAAGTGGTGGCCTAACTACGGCTACACTAGAAGGACAGTATTTGGTATCTGCGCTCTGCTGAAGC
CAGTTACCTTCGGAAAAAGAGTTGGTAGCTCTTGATCCGGCAAACAAACCACCGCTGGTAGCGGTGGTTT
TTTTGTTTGCAAGCAGCAGATTACGCGCAGAAAAAAAGGATCTCAAGAAGATCCTTTGATCTTTTCTACG
GGGTCTGACGCTCAGTGGAACGAAAACTCACGTTAAGGGATTTTGGTCATGAGATTATCAAAAAGGATCT
TCACCTAGATCCTTTTAAATTAAAAATGAAGTTTTAAATCAATCTAAAGTATATATGAGTAAACTTGGTC
TGACAGTTACCAATGCTTAATCAGTGAGGCACCTATCTCAGCGATCTGTCTATTTCGTTCATCCATAGTT
GCCTGACTCCCCGTCGTGTAGATAACTACGATACGGGAGGGCTTACCATCTGGCCCCAGTGCTGCAATGA
TACCGCGAGACCCACGCTCACCGGCTCCAGATTTATCAGCAATAAACCAGCCAGCCGGAAGGGCCGAGCG
CAGAAGTGGTCCTGCAACTTTATCCGCCTCCATCCAGTCTATTAATTGTTGCCGGGAAGCTAGAGTAAGT
AGTTCGCCAGTTAATAGTTTGCGCAACGTTGTTGCCATTGCTACAGGCATCGTGGTGTCACGCTCGTCGT
TTGGTATGGCTTCATTCAGCTCCGGTTCCCAACGATCAAGGCGAGTTACATGATCCCCCATGTTGTGCAA
AAAAGCGGTTAGCTCCTTCGGTCCTCCGATCGTTGTCAGAAGTAAGTTGGCCGCAGTGTTATCACTCATG
GTTATGGCAGCACTGCATAATTCTCTTACTGTCATGCCATCCGTAAGATGCTTTTCTGTGACTGGTGAGT
ACTCAACCAAGTCATTCTGAGAATAGTGTATGCGGCGACCGAGTTGCTCTTGCCCGGCGTCAATACGGGA
TAATACCGCGCCACATAGCAGAACTTTAAAAGTGCTCATCATTGGAAAACGTTCTTCGGGGCGAAAACTC
TCAAGGATCTTACCGCTGTTGAGATCCAGTTCGATGTAACCCACTCGTGCACCCAACTGATCTTCAGCAT
CTTTTACTTTCACCAGCGTTTCTGGGTGAGCAAAAACAGGAAGGCAAAATGCCGCAAAAAAGGGAATAAG
GGCGACACGGAAATGTTGAATACTCATACTCTTCCTTTTTCAATATTATTGAAGCATTTATCAGGGTTAT
TGTCTCATGAGCGGATACATATTTGAATGTATTTAGAAAAATAAACAAATAGGGGTTCCGCGCACATTTC
CCCGAAAAGTGCCACCTG
[124 nt withheld, positions 4359-4482]
C
[91 nt withheld, positions 4484-4574]
A
[49 nt withheld, positions 4576-4624]
CCTTTGACGTTGGAGTCCACGTTCTTT
[37 nt withheld, positions 4652-4688]
ACCCTATCTCGGTCTATTCTTTTGATTTATAAGGGATTTTGCCGATTTCGGCCTATTGGTTAAAAAATGA
GCTGATTTAACAAAAATTTAACGCGAATTTTAACAAAATATTAACGCTTACAATTTGCCATTCGCCATTC
AGGCTGCGCAACTGTTGGGAAGGGCGATCGGTGCGGGCCTCTTCGCTATTACGCCAGCCCAAGCTACCAT
GATAAGTAAGTAATATTAAGGTACGGGAGGTACTTGGAGCGGCCGC
Features (pLannotate 1.2.2; 21 found; start..end, strand, type, name):
      1..49      +  polyA_signal   poly(A) signal: synthetic polyadenylation signal
     63..154     +  misc_feature   pause site: RNA polymerase II transcriptional pause signal from the human α2 globin gene
    192..210     -  rep_origin     f1 ori (fragment): f1 bacteriophage origin of replication; arrow indicates direction of (+) strand synthesis
    215..370     -  CDS            lacZα (fragment): LacZα fragment of β-galactosidase; lacZ fragment
    378..396     +  promoter       T7 promoter: promoter for bacteriophage T7 RNA polymerase
    405..428     -  misc_feature   MCS (fragment): pBluescript multiple cloning site
    444..462     -  promoter       T3 promoter: promoter for bacteriophage T3 RNA polymerase
    507..523     -  protein_bind   lac operator: The lac repressor binds to the lac operator to inhibit transcription in E. coli. This inhibition can be relieved by adding lactose or isopropyl-β-D-thiogalactopyranoside (IPTG). lac repressor encoded by lacI
    531..561     -  promoter       lac promoter: promoter for the E. coli lac operon
    576..597     -  protein_bind   CAP binding site: CAP binding activates transcription in the presence of cAMP. E. coli catabolite activator protein
    765..910     +  promoter       HSV TK promoter: herpes simplex virus thymidine kinase promoter
    988..1120    +  intron         chimeric intron: chimera between introns from human β-globin and immunoglobulin heavy chain genes
   1180..1896    +  CDS            mCerulean: mCerulean is a basic (constitutively fluorescent) cyan fluorescent protein published in 2005, derived from Aequorea victoria. It is reported to be a very rapidly-maturing monomer.
   2068..2189    -  polyA_signal   SV40 poly(A) signal: SV40 polyadenylation signal
   2212..2280    -  CDS            large T antigen (fragment): large T antigen from SV40 (simian virus 40)
   2296..2428    +  CDS            TcR (fragment): tetracycline efflux protein; tet; confers resistance to tetracycline
   2608..3196    -  rep_origin     ori: high-copy-number ColE1/pMB1/pBR322/pUC origin of replication
   3367..4227    -  CDS            AmpR: β-lactamase; bla; confers resistance to ampicillin, carbenicillin, and related antibiotics
   4228..4332    -  promoter       AmpR promoter: bla
   4359..4787    +  rep_origin     f1 ori (sequence partly withheld): f1 bacteriophage origin of replication; arrow indicates direction of (+) strand synthesis
   4819..4886    -  CDS            lacZα (fragment): LacZα fragment of β-galactosidase; lacZ fragment
