>Addgene plasmid #130538 | pTK_BsmBI_LacZ_Cerulean_Nanotag_89 | addgene full sequence | sequence record 258402 | Addgene NGS Result
ATCCTGGTCGAGCTGGACGGCGACGTAAACGGCCACAAGTTCAGCGTGTCCGGCGAGGGCGAGGGCGATG
CCACCTACGGCAAGCTGACCCTGAAGTTCATCTGCACCACCGGCAAGCTGCCCGTGCCCTGGCCCACCCT
CGTGACCACCCTGACCTGGGGCGTGCAGTGCTTCGCCCGCTACCCCGACCACATGAAGCAGCACGACTTC
TTCAAGTCCGCCATGCCCGAAGGCTACGTCCAGGAGCGCACCATCTTCTTCAAGGACGACGGCAACTACA
AGACCCGCGCCGAGGTGAAGTTCGAGGGCGACACCCTGGTGAACCGCATCGAGCTGAAGGGCATCGACTT
CAAGGAGGACGGCAACATCCTGGGGCACAAGCTGGAGTACAACGCCATCAGCGACAACGTCTATATCACC
GCCGACAAGCAGAAGAACGGCATCAAGGCCAACTTCAAGATCCGCCACAACATCGAGGACGGCAGCGTGC
AGCTCGCCGACCACTACCAGCAGAACACCCCCATCGGCGACGGCCCCGTGCTGCTGCCCGACAACCACTA
CCTGAGCACCCAGTCCAAGCTGAGCAAAGACCCCAACGAGAAGCGCGATCACATGGTCCTGCTGGAGTTC
GTGACCGCCGCCGGGATCACTCTCGGCATGGACGAGCTGTACAAGTGAGCCTCTAGACTCCCTCAGCGGC
GCGCCTCGCTAAGAGAACTCCGGTACGACGCGATGCGACTACAGCAGGGACCTTCAAGCGCTCTTCTCGG
GAGAATCGCTAGTCGCGCTTGGATAACCTTCCGAGATCTCACGTGTCTAGAGTCGGGGCGGCCGGCCGCT
TCGAGCAGACATGATAAGATACATTGATGAGTTTGGACAAACCACAACTAGAATGCAGTGAAAAAAATGC
TTTATTTGTGAAATTTGTGATGCTATTGCTTTATTTGTAACCATTATAAGCTGCAATAAACAAGTTAACA
ACAACAATTGCATTCATTTTATGTTTCAGGTTCAGGGGGAGGTGTGGGAGGTTTTTTAAAGCAAGTAAAA
CCTCTACAAATGTGGTAAAATCGATAAGGATCCGTCGACCGATGCCCTTGAGAGCCTTCAACCCAGTCAG
CTCCTTCCGGTGGGCGCGGGGCATGACTATCGTCGCCGCACTTATGACTGTCTTCTTTATCATGCAACTC
GTAGGACAGGTGCCGGCAGCGCTCTTCCGCTTCCTCGCTCACTGACTCGCTGCGCTCGGTCGTTCGGCTG
CGGCGAGCGGTATCAGCTCACTCAAAGGCGGTAATACGGTTATCCACAGAATCAGGGGATAACGCAGGAA
AGAACATGTGAGCAAAAGGCCAGCAAAAGGCCAGGAACCGTAAAAAGGCCGCGTTGCTGGCGTTTTTCCA
TAGGCTCCGCCCCCCTGACGAGCATCACAAAAATCGACGCTCAAGTCAGAGGTGGCGAAACCCGACAGGA
CTATAAAGATACCAGGCGTTTCCCCCTGGAAGCTCCCTCGTGCGCTCTCCTGTTCCGACCCTGCCGCTTA
CCGGATACCTGTCCGCCTTTCTCCCTTCGGGAAGCGTGGCGCTTTCTCATAGCTCACGCTGTAGGTATCT
CAGTTCGGTGTAGGTCGTTCGCTCCAAGCTGGGCTGTGTGCACGAACCCCCCGTTCAGCCCGACCGCTGC
GCCTTATCCGGTAACTATCGTCTTGAGTCCAACCCGGTAAGACACGACTTATCGCCACTGGCAGCAGCCA
CTGGTAACAGGATTAGCAGAGCGAGGTATGTAGGCGGTGCTACAGAGTTCTTGAAGTGGTGGCCTAACTA
CGGCTACACTAGAAGAACAGTATTTGGTATCTGCGCTCTGCTGAAGCCAGTTACCTTCGGAAAAAGAGTT
GGTAGCTCTTGATCCGGCAAACAAACCACCGCTGGTAGCGGTGGTTTTTTTGTTTGCAAGCAGCAGATTA
CGCGCAGAAAAAAAGGATCTCAAGAAGATCCTTTGATCTTTTCTACGGGGTCTGACGCTCAGTGGAACGA
AAACTCACGTTAAGGGATTTTGGTCATGAGATTATCAAAAAGGATCTTCACCTAGATCCTTTTAAATTAA
AAATGAAGTTTTAAATCAATCTAAAGTATATATGAGTAAACTTGGTCTGACAGTTACCAATGCTTAATCA
GTGAGGCACCTATCTCAGCGATCTGTCTATTTCGTTCATCCATAGTTGCCTGACTCCCCGTCGTGTAGAT
AACTACGATACGGGAGGGCTTACCATCTGGCCCCAGTGCTGCAATGATACCGCGAGACCCACGCTCACCG
GCTCCAGATTTATCAGCAATAAACCAGCCAGCCGGAAGGGCCGAGCGCAGAAGTGGTCCTGCAACTTTAT
CCGCCTCCATCCAGTCTATTAATTGTTGCCGGGAAGCTAGAGTAAGTAGTTCGCCAGTTAATAGTTTGCG
CAACGTTGTTGCCATTGCTACAGGCATCGTGGTGTCACGCTCGTCGTTTGGTATGGCTTCATTCAGCTCC
GGTTCCCAACGATCAAGGCGAGTTACATGATCCCCCATGTTGTGCAAAAAAGCGGTTAGCTCCTTCGGTC
CTCCGATCGTTGTCAGAAGTAAGTTGGCCGCAGTGTTATCACTCATGGTTATGGCAGCACTGCATAATTC
TCTTACTGTCATGCCATCCGTAAGATGCTTTTCTGTGACTGGTGAGTACTCAACCAAGTCATTCTGAGAA
TAGTGTATGCGGCGACCGAGTTGCTCTTGCCCGGCGTCAATACGGGATAATACCGCGCCACATAGCAGAA
CTTTAAAAGTGCTCATCATTGGAAAACGTTCTTCGGGGCGAAAACTCTCAAGGATCTTACCGCTGTTGAG
ATCCAGTTCGATGTAACCCACTCGTGCACCCAACTGATCTTCAGCATCTTTTACTTTCACCAGCGTTTCT
GGGTGAGCAAAAACAGGAAGGCAAAATGCCGCAAAAAAGGGAATAAGGGCGACACGGAAATGTTGAATAC
TCATACTCTTCCTTTTTCAATATTATTGAAGCATTTATCAGGGTTATTGTCTCATGAGCGGATACATATT
TGAATGTATTTAGAAAAATAAACAAATAGGGGTTCCGCGCACATTTCCCCGAAAAGTGCCACCTG
[124 nt withheld, positions 3146-3269]
C
[91 nt withheld, positions 3271-3361]
A
[49 nt withheld, positions 3363-3411]
CCTTTGACGTTGGAGTCCACGTTCTTT
[37 nt withheld, positions 3439-3475]
ACCCTATCTCGGTCTATTCTTTTGATTTATAAGGGATTTTGCCGATTTCGGCCTATTGGTTAAAAAATGA
GCTGATTTAACAAAAATTTAACGCGAATTTTAACAAAATATTAACGCTTACAATTTGCCATTCGCCATTC
AGGCTGCGCAACTGTTGGGAAGGGCGATCGGTGCGGGCCTCTTCGCTATTACGCCAGCCCAAGCTACCAT
GATAAGTAAGTAATATTAAGGTACGGGAGGTACTTGGAGCGGCCGCAATAAAATATCTTTATTTTCATTA
CATCTGTGTGTTGGTTTTTTGTGTGAATCGATAGTACTAACATACGCTCTCCATCAAAACAAAACGAAAC
AAAACAAACTAGCAAAATAGGCTGTCCCCAGTGCAAGTGCAGGTGCCAGAACATTTCTCTATCGATAGGT
ACCGAGCTCGAGTTCCATGGGAGACGGGCGCCGCTACAGGGCGCGTCCCATTCGCCATTCAGGCTGCGCA
ACTGTTGGGAAGGGCGATCGGTGCGGGCCTCTTCGCTATTACGCCAGCTGGCGAAAGGGGGATGTGCTGC
AAGGCGATTAAGTTGGGTAACGCCAGGGTTTTCCCAGTCACGACGTTGTAAAACGACGGCCAGTGAGCGC
GCGTAATACGACTCACTATAGGGCGAATTGGGTACCGGGCCCCCCCTCGAGGTCCTCCAGCTTTTGTTCC
CTTTAGTGAGGGTTAATTGCGCGCTTGGCGTAATCATGGTCATAGCTGTTTCCTGTGTGAAATTGTTATC
CGCTCACAATTCCACACAACATACGAGCCGGAAGCATAAAGTGTAAAGCCTGGGGTGCCTAATGAGTGAG
CTAACTCACATTAATTGCGTTGCGCTCACTGCCCGCTTTCCACCGGTCGTCTCAGGACCGCTAGCCCGGG
CTCGAGATCTGCGATCTAAGTAAGCTTGCTGCTTCATCCCCGTGGCCCGTTGCTCGCGTTTGCTGGCGGT
GTCCCCGGAAGAAATATATTTGCATGTCTTTAGTTCTATGATGACACAAACCCCGCCCAGCGTCTTGTCA
TTGGCGAATTCGAACACGCAGATGCAGTCGGGGCGGCGCGGTCCCAGGTCCACTTCGCATATTAAGGTGA
CGCGTGTGGCCTCGAACACCGAGCGACCCTGCAGCGACCCGCTTAACAGCGTCAACAGCGTGCCGCAGAT
CCCAAGCTTGCGGCCGCTTAAGCTGCAGAAGTTGGTCGTGAGGCACTGGGCAGGTAAGTATCAAGGTTAC
AAGACAGGTTTAAGGAGACCAATAGAAACTGGGCTTGTCGAGACAGAGAAGACTCTTGCGTTTCTGATAG
GCACCTATTGGTCTTACTGACATCCACTTTGCCTTTCTCTCCACAGGTGTCCACTCCCAGGTTCAATACA
GCTCTTAAGCGGCCGCAAGCTAGCTTGCCGCCACCATGGTGAGCAAGGGCGAGGAGCTGTTCACCGGGGT
GGTGCCC
Features (pLannotate 1.2.2; 21 found; start..end, strand, type, name):
    855..976     -  polyA_signal   SV40 poly(A) signal: SV40 polyadenylation signal
    999..1067    -  CDS            large T antigen (fragment): large T antigen from SV40 (simian virus 40)
   1083..1215    +  CDS            TcR (fragment): tetracycline efflux protein; tet; confers resistance to tetracycline
   1395..1983    -  rep_origin     ori: high-copy-number ColE1/pMB1/pBR322/pUC origin of replication
   2154..3014    -  CDS            AmpR: β-lactamase; bla; confers resistance to ampicillin, carbenicillin, and related antibiotics
   3015..3119    -  promoter       AmpR promoter: bla
   3146..3574    +  rep_origin     f1 ori (sequence partly withheld): f1 bacteriophage origin of replication; arrow indicates direction of (+) strand synthesis
   3606..3673    -  CDS            lacZα (fragment): LacZα fragment of β-galactosidase; lacZ fragment
   3732..3780    +  polyA_signal   poly(A) signal: synthetic polyadenylation signal
   3794..3885    +  misc_feature   pause site: RNA polymerase II transcriptional pause signal from the human α2 globin gene
   3923..3941    -  rep_origin     f1 ori (fragment): f1 bacteriophage origin of replication; arrow indicates direction of (+) strand synthesis
   3946..4101    -  CDS            lacZα (fragment): LacZα fragment of β-galactosidase; lacZ fragment
   4109..4127    +  promoter       T7 promoter: promoter for bacteriophage T7 RNA polymerase
   4136..4159    -  misc_feature   MCS (fragment): pBluescript multiple cloning site
   4175..4193    -  promoter       T3 promoter: promoter for bacteriophage T3 RNA polymerase
   4238..4254    -  protein_bind   lac operator: The lac repressor binds to the lac operator to inhibit transcription in E. coli. This inhibition can be relieved by adding lactose or isopropyl-β-D-thiogalactopyranoside (IPTG). lac repressor encoded by lacI
   4262..4292    -  promoter       lac promoter: promoter for the E. coli lac operon
   4307..4328    -  protein_bind   CAP binding site: CAP binding activates transcription in the presence of cAMP. E. coli catabolite activator protein
   4496..4641    +  promoter       HSV TK promoter: herpes simplex virus thymidine kinase promoter
   4719..4851    +  intron         chimeric intron: chimera between introns from human β-globin and immunoglobulin heavy chain genes
   4911..675     +  CDS            mCerulean (across the origin): mCerulean is a basic (constitutively fluorescent) cyan fluorescent protein published in 2005, derived from Aequorea victoria. It is reported to be a very rapidly-maturing monomer.
