[The description below was written by a language model from this plasmid's Addgene catalogue record and pLannotate feature annotations shown in this document.]
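Description:
pTK_BsmBI_LacZ_Cerulean_Nanotag_89 is an enhancer-testing reporter plasmid built on the pTK_BsmBI backbone, in which candidate regulatory DNA is placed upstream of a minimal herpes simplex virus thymidine kinase (TK) promoter driving the cyan fluorescent protein mCerulean. It is maintained in E. coli under ampicillin selection (AmpR with its bla promoter). It carries a ColE1/pUC-type origin, which the annotation labels high-copy although the catalogue lists the plasmid as low copy, and an f1 phage origin. Short remnants of a tetracycline resistance gene, SV40 large T antigen and an additional lacZα fragment are backbone leftovers with no evident function.

The cloning position holds a small LacZ stuffer: a lacZα fragment with its lac promoter, lac operator and CAP site, plus pBluescript-derived T7 and T3 promoters and a polylinker fragment. The name implies that this cassette is flanked by BsmBI sites, so it would be swapped for an enhancer by type IIS cloning, with loss of lacZα allowing blue/white screening. The sites themselves are not annotated and the record gives the cloning sites as unknown. Upstream of the stuffer, a synthetic poly(A) signal and the human α2-globin RNA polymerase II pause site block read-through transcription from the backbone, which keeps reporter background low. Downstream, the TK promoter is followed by a chimeric β-globin/immunoglobulin intron, mCerulean and an SV40 polyadenylation signal.

"Nanotag_89" suggests a unique sequence barcode that distinguishes this vector's reporter transcript from others in a numbered series, but no such element appears in the feature tables. The depositor sequence and the repository sequencing result show the same feature order and differ by only a few bases in length. The associated work concerns the neural crest gene regulatory network in vivo.
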