Addgene plasmid #130538: pTK_BsmBI_LacZ_Cerulean_Nanotag_89
Purpose: Enhancer cloning nanotag reporter vector
Depositing lab: Tatjana Sauka-Spengler. Depositing organization: University of Oxford. Publication: Reconstruction of the Global Neural Crest Gene Regulatory Network In Vivo. Williams RM, Candido-Ferreira I, Repapi E, Gavriouchkina D, Senanayake U, Ling ITC, Telenius J, Taylor S, Hughes J, Sauka-Spengler T. Dev Cell. 2019 Oct 21;51(2):255-276.e7. doi: 10.1016/j.devcel.2019.10.003. PubMed 31639368.
Backbone
  Vector backbone: pTK_BsmBI
  Backbone size w/o insert (bp): 4670
  Vector type: Enhancer cloning nanotag reporter vector
Growth in bacteria
  Bacterial resistance: Ampicillin, 100 μg/mL
  Growth temperature: 37°C
  Growth strain: DH5alpha
  Copy number: Low Copy
Gene/Insert
  Gene/Insert name: LacZ
  Insert size (bp): 276
  Promoter: thymidine kinase minimal promoter
  Cloning method: Restriction Enzyme; 5′ cloning site Unknown (unknown if destroyed)
  Sequencing primers: 5′ pTK forward CTAGCAAAATAGGCTGTCCC; 3′ pTK reverse ATATTTCTTCCGGGGACACC
Terms and licenses: Academic/Nonprofit Terms; Industry Terms: Not Available to Industry
How to cite: pTK_BsmBI_LacZ_Cerulean_Nanotag_89 was a gift from Tatjana Sauka-Spengler (Addgene plasmid # 130538 ; http://n2t.net/addgene:130538 ; RRID:Addgene_130538)
